Addgene plasmid #125925: II_pAAV-ProB5-CatCh-GFP-WPRE
Purpose: Targeting expression to neuronal and glial cell types in mice, non-human primates, and human retina
Depositing lab: Botond Roska. Depositing organization: Friedrich Miescher Institute for Biomedical Research. Publication: Targeting neuronal and glial cell types with synthetic promoter AAVs in mice, non-human primates and humans. Juttner J, Szabo A, Gross-Scherf B, Morikawa RK, Rompani SB, Hantz P, Szikra T, Esposti F, Cowan CS, Bharioke A, Patino-Alvarez CP, Keles O, Kusnyerik A, Azoulay T, Hartl D, Krebs AR, Schubeler D, Hajdu RI, Lukats A, Nemeth J, Nagy ZZ, Wu KC, Wu RH, Xiang L, Fang XL, Jin ZB, Goldblum D, Hasler PW, Scholl HPN, Krol J, Roska B. Nat Neurosci. 2019 Jul 8. pii: 10.1038/s41593-019-0431-2. doi: 10.1038/s41593-019-0431-2. PubMed 31285614.
Backbone
  Vector backbone: pAAV
  Vector type: AAV
Growth in bacteria
  Bacterial resistance: Ampicillin, 100 μg/mL
  Growth temperature: 37°C
  Growth strain: NEB Stable
  Copy number: High Copy
Gene/Insert
  Gene/Insert name: CatCh-GFP (alt name: ChR2(L132C)-EGFP)
  Species: Synthetic
  Promoter: ProB5
  Cloning method: Restriction Enzyme; 5′ cloning site Unknown (unknown if destroyed); 3′ cloning site Unknown (unknown if destroyed)
Terms and licenses: Academic/Nonprofit Terms; Industry Terms: Not Available to Industry
Depositor comments: Please visit https://www.biorxiv.org/content/early/2018/10/04/434720.full.pdf for BioRxiv preprint
How to cite: II_pAAV-ProB5-CatCh-GFP-WPRE was a gift from Botond Roska (Addgene plasmid # 125925 ; http://n2t.net/addgene:125925 ; RRID:Addgene_125925)
