[The description below was written by a language model from this plasmid's Addgene catalogue record and pLannotate feature annotations shown in this document.]
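Description:
II_pAAV-ProB5-CatCh-GFP-WPRE is an adeno-associated virus transfer plasmid built on a pAAV backbone and intended for packaging into recombinant AAV for gene delivery to the retina. In bacteria it is maintained as a high-copy plasmid through a ColE1/pUC-type origin and selected with ampicillin via the β-lactamase gene and its own promoter. An f1 phage origin is also present. The expression cassette is flanked by AAV2 inverted terminal repeats, which are the cis elements needed for replication and encapsidation of the vector genome. The annotation finds a complete ITR on the downstream side but only short fragments of the upstream one, which may simply reflect the difficulty of sequencing and annotating these hairpin-forming repeats.

The payload is CatCh-GFP, a fusion of the L132C variant of channelrhodopsin-2, a blue-light-gated cation channel from Chlamydomonas reinhardtii, to EGFP, so that expressing cells are both light-sensitive and fluorescently labelled. Expression is driven by ProB5, one of a series of synthetic promoters. It is not recognised in the feature table but presumably occupies the unannotated stretch between the upstream ITR and the opsin coding sequence. The record does not specify which cell type ProB5 favours. Downstream, a WPRE enhances transcript stability and expression, and a human growth hormone polyadenylation signal terminates the message. According to the catalogue entry, the construct is used to target expression to neuronal and glial cell types in the retina of mice, non-human primates and humans, with the opsin–reporter fusion allowing both visualisation of the targeted population and its optogenetic activation.
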