Features (pLannotate 1.2.2; 15 found; start..end, strand, type, name):
     12..39      +  repeat_region  AAV2 ITR (fragment): inverted terminal repeat of adeno-associated virus serotype 2 inverted
     68..95      +  repeat_region  AAV2 ITR (fragment): inverted terminal repeat of adeno-associated virus serotype 2 inverted
    775..1700    +  CDS            ChR2 (fragment): N-terminal fragment of channelrhodopsin-2 from the alga Chlamydomonas reinhardtii (Nagel et al., 2003) blue light-activated cation channel
   1705..2421    +  CDS            EGFP: EGFP is a basic (constitutively fluorescent) green fluorescent protein published in 1996, derived from Aequorea victoria. It is reported to be a rapidly-maturing weak dimer with moderate acid sensitivity.
   2428..2452    +  misc_feature   MCS (fragment): pBluescript multiple cloning site
   2452..3040    +  misc_feature   WPRE: woodchuck hepatitis virus posttranscriptional regulatory element
   3072..3548    +  polyA_signal   hGH poly(A) signal: human growth hormone polyadenylation signal
   3588..3728    +  repeat_region  AAV2 ITR: inverted terminal repeat of adeno-associated virus serotype 2 inverted
   3733..3784    -  misc_feature   bom (fragment): basis of mobility region from pBR322
   3803..4258    +  rep_origin     f1 ori (sequence partly withheld): f1 bacteriophage origin of replication; arrow indicates direction of (+) strand synthesis
   4259..4308    -  misc_feature   bom (fragment): basis of mobility region from pBR322
   4410..4445    -  CDS            rop (fragment): Rop protein, which maintains plasmids at low copy number; rop
   4540..4644    +  promoter       AmpR promoter: bla
   4645..5505    +  CDS            AmpR: β-lactamase; bla; confers resistance to ampicillin, carbenicillin, and related antibiotics
   5676..6264    +  rep_origin     ori: high-copy-number ColE1/pMB1/pBR322/pUC origin of replication
>Addgene plasmid #125925 | II_pAAV-ProB5-CatCh-GFP-WPRE | addgene full sequence | sequence record 258118 | Addgene NGS Result
CCTGCAGGCAGCTGCGCGCTCGCTCGCTCACTGAGGCCGCCCGGGCGTCGGGCGACCTTTGGTCGCCCGG
CCTCAGTGAGCGAGCGAGCGCGCAGAGAGGGAGTGGCCAACTCCATCACTAGGGGTTCCTGCGGCCGCAC
GCGTGTTCTTTGGGTTCCATATTTTCCTCATTCCCCTTCAAGTCTAGCTGGATTGCAAAGTTAAGCTTAT
GATTATGAATAAAAACTAAGCCAGAAGTTGCTCACATTTAGGAGGCTTGTGTGCTGGGGGTTGGGAGGAT
GACTGCTAAATACTGGGGAAGCAAAATGAGCTAAGTCTTTACAGCAACTGTCATTTGTTTTTCCACAGGT
TTTTCTTTAAGGAGGCCTTCATTTGTAACCAACACCATGCTCTCCTTAAGGAAATCAATCTCAATGCCCT
ATTATCCTTCCCTTTTCTTTCCTCCCAGTTTGAGGCTGCAGTTGCCTTTTTTTTTCTTATCCCCTGCTGA
ACCTGAAAAACCCTCTCTTTTCTACAGTTTTCTGTTCCCAGGCCCCGCTGACTTCCTTTAGAGCATGGGG
GGGGGGGGATCAGGATTGTGATGTGTGAACTGGGAGGATCTTGACCTACTCCGCTAACCCAGTGGCCTGA
GCAAATCACAAGGAGGATTGGAGCCATCTGCCCAGCCCCTCCCCCACGGCAGCCTGCTGGAAAGAGACAA
GTTAGTCATTCAAATGATTGGCTTTTTGCCCGCTTCTTCTCTAAATAAGAAGGCAGCAGCTTGGATCCGC
CACCATGGATTATGGAGGCGCCCTGAGTGCCGTTGGGCGCGAGCTGCTATTTGTAACGAACCCAGTAGTC
GTCAATGGCTCTGTACTTGTGCCTGAGGACCAGTGTTACTGCGCGGGCTGGATTGAGTCGCGTGGCACAA
ACGGTGCCCAAACGGCGTCGAACGTGCTGCAATGGCTTGCTGCTGGCTTCTCCATCCTACTGCTTATGTT
TTACGCCTACCAAACATGGAAGTCAACCTGCGGCTGGGAGGAGATCTATGTGTGCGCTATCGAGATGGTC
AAGGTGATTCTCGAGTTCTTCTTCGAGTTTAAGAACCCGTCCATGCTGTATCTAGCCACAGGCCACCGCG
TCCAGTGGTTGCGTTACGCCGAGTGGCTTCTCACCTGCCCGGTCATTTGCATTCACCTGTCAAACCTGAC
GGGCTTGTCCAACGACTACAGCAGGCGCACCATGGGTCTGCTTGTGTCTGATATTGGCACAATTGTGTGG
GGCGCCACTTCCGCCATGGCCACCGGATACGTCAAGGTCATCTTCTTCTGCCTGGGTCTGTGTTATGGTG
CTAACACGTTCTTTCACGCTGCCAAGGCCTACATCGAGGGTTACCACACCGTGCCGAAGGGCCGGTGTCG
CCAGGTGGTGACTGGCATGGCTTGGCTCTTCTTCGTATCATGGGGTATGTTCCCCATCCTGTTCATCCTC
GGCCCCGAGGGCTTCGGCGTCCTGAGCGTGTACGGCTCCACCGTCGGCCACACCATCATTGACCTGATGT
CGAAGAACTGCTGGGGTCTGCTCGGCCACTACCTGCGCGTGCTGATCCACGAGCATATCCTCATCCACGG
CGACATTCGCAAGACCACCAAATTGAACATTGGTGGCACTGAGATTGAGGTCGAGACGCTGGTGGAGGAC
GAGGCCGAGGCTGGCGCGGTACCCATGGTGAGCAAGGGCGAGGAGCTGTTCACCGGGGTGGTGCCCATCC
TGGTCGAGCTGGACGGCGACGTAAACGGCCACAAGTTCAGCGTGTCCGGCGAGGGCGAGGGCGATGCCAC
CTACGGCAAGCTGACCCTGAAGTTCATCTGCACCACCGGCAAGCTGCCCGTGCCCTGGCCCACCCTCGTG
ACCACCCTGACCTACGGCGTGCAGTGCTTCAGCCGCTACCCCGACCACATGAAGCAGCACGACTTCTTCA
AGTCCGCCATGCCCGAAGGCTACGTCCAGGAGCGCACCATCTTCTTCAAGGACGACGGCAACTACAAGAC
CCGCGCCGAGGTGAAGTTCGAGGGCGACACCCTGGTGAACCGCATCGAGCTGAAGGGCATCGACTTCAAG
GAGGACGGCAACATCCTGGGGCACAAGCTGGAGTACAACTACAACAGCCACAACGTCTATATCATGGCCG
ACAAGCAGAAGAACGGCATCAAGGTGAACTTCAAGATCCGCCACAACATCGAGGACGGCAGCGTGCAGCT
CGCCGACCACTACCAGCAGAACACCCCCATCGGCGACGGCCCCGTGCTGCTGCCCGACAACCACTACCTG
AGCACCCAGTCCGCCCTGAGCAAAGACCCCAACGAGAAGCGCGATCACATGGTCCTGCTGGAGTTCGTGA
CCGCCGCCGGGATCACTCTCGGCATGGACGAGCTGTACAAGTGATAAGAATTCGATATCAAGCTTATCGA
TAATCAACCTCTGGATTACAAAATTTGTGAAAGATTGACTGGTATTCTTAACTATGTTGCTCCTTTTACG
CTATGTGGATACGCTGCTTTAATGCCTTTGTATCATGCTATTGCTTCCCGTATGGCTTTCATTTTCTCCT
CCTTGTATAAATCCTGGTTGCTGTCTCTTTATGAGGAGTTGTGGCCCGTTGTCAGGCAACGTGGCGTGGT
GTGCACTGTGTTTGCTGACGCAACCCCCACTGGTTGGGGCATTGCCACCACCTGTCAGCTCCTTTCCGGG
ACTTTCGCTTTCCCCCTCCCTATTGCCACGGCGGAACTCATCGCCGCCTGCCTTGCCCGCTGCTGGACAG
GGGCTCGGCTGTTGGGCACTGACAATTCCGTGGTGTTGTCGGGGAAATCATCGTCCTTTCCTTGGCTGCT
CGCCTATGTTGCCACCTGGATTCTGCGCGGGACGTCCTTCTGCTACGTCCCTTCGGCCCTCAATCCAGCG
GACCTTCCTTCCCGCGGCCTGCTGCCGGCTCTGCGGCCTCTTCCGCGTCTTCGCCTTCGCCCTCAGACGA
GTCGGATCTCCCTTTGGGCCGCCTCCCCGCATCGATACCGAGCGCTGCTCGAGAGATCTACGGGTGGCAT
CCCTGTGACCCCTCCCCAGTGCCTCTCCTGGCCCTGGAAGTTGCCACTCCAGTGCCCACCAGCCTTGTCC
TAATAAAATTAAGTTGCATCATTTTGTCTGACTAGGTGTCCTTCTATAATATTATGGGGTGGAGGGGGGT
GGTATGGAGCAAGGGGCAAGTTGGGAAGACAACCTGTAGGGCCTGCGGGGTCTATTGGGAACCAAGCTGG
AGTGCAGTGGCACAATCTTGGCTCACTGCAATCTCCGCCTCCTGGGTTCAAGCGATTCTCCTGCCTCAGC
CTCCCGAGTTGTTGGGATTCCAGGCATGCATGACCAGGCTCAGCTAATTTTTGTTTTTTTGGTAGAGACG
GGGTTTCACCATATTGGCCAGGCTGGTCTCCAACTCCTAATCTCAGGTGATCTACCCACCTTGGCCTCCC
AAATTGCTGGGATTACAGGCGTGAACCACTGCTCCCTTCCCTGTCCTTCTGATTTTGTAGGTAACCACGT
GCGGACCGAGCGGCCGCAGGAACCCCTAGTGATGGAGTTGGCCACTCCCTCTCTGCGCGCTCGCTCGCTC
ACTGAGGCCGGGCGACCAAAGGTCGCCCGACGCCCGGGCTTTGCCCGGGCGGCCTCAGTGAGCGAGCGAG
CGCGCAGCTGCCTGCAGGGGCGCCTGATGCGGTATTTTCTCCTTACGCATCTGTGCGGTATTTCACACCG
CATA
[95 nt withheld, positions 3785-3879]
T
[46 nt withheld, positions 3881-3926]
C
[141 nt withheld, positions 3928-4068]
CCTTTGACGTTGGAGTCCACGTTCTTT
[37 nt withheld, positions 4096-4132]
ACTCTATCTCGGGCTATTCTTTTGATTTATAAGGGATTTTGCCGATTTCGGTCTATTGGTTAAAAAATGA
GCTGATTTAACAAAAATTTAACGCGAATTTTAACAAAATATTAACGTTTACAATTTTATGGTGCACTCTC
AGTACAATCTGCTCTGATGCCGCATAGTTAAGCCAGCCCCGACACCCGCCAACACCCGCTGACGCGCCCT
GACGGGCTTGTCTGCTCCCGGCATCCGCTTACAGACAAGCTGTGACCGTCTCCGGGAGCTGCATGTGTCA
GAGGTTTTCACCGTCATCACCGAAACGCGCGAGACGAAAGGGCCTCGTGATACGCCTATTTTTATAGGTT
AATGTCATGATAATAATGGTTTCTTAGACGTCAGGTGGCACTTTTCGGGGAAATGTGCGCGGAACCCCTA
TTTGTTTATTTTTCTAAATACATTCAAATATGTATCCGCTCATGAGACAATAACCCTGATAAATGCTTCA
ATAATATTGAAAAAGGAAGAGTATGAGTATTCAACATTTCCGTGTCGCCCTTATTCCCTTTTTTGCGGCA
TTTTGCCTTCCTGTTTTTGCTCACCCAGAAACGCTGGTGAAAGTAAAAGATGCTGAAGATCAGTTGGGTG
CACGAGTGGGTTACATCGAACTGGATCTCAACAGCGGTAAGATCCTTGAGAGTTTTCGCCCCGAAGAACG
TTTTCCAATGATGAGCACTTTTAAAGTTCTGCTATGTGGCGCGGTATTATCCCGTATTGACGCCGGGCAA
GAGCAACTCGGTCGCCGCATACACTATTCTCAGAATGACTTGGTTGAGTACTCACCAGTCACAGAAAAGC
ATCTTACGGATGGCATGACAGTAAGAGAATTATGCAGTGCTGCCATAACCATGAGTGATAACACTGCGGC
CAACTTACTTCTGACAACGATCGGAGGACCGAAGGAGCTAACCGCTTTTTTGCACAACATGGGGGATCAT
GTAACTCGCCTTGATCGTTGGGAACCGGAGCTGAATGAAGCCATACCAAACGACGAGCGTGACACCACGA
TGCCTGTAGCAATGGCAACAACGTTGCGCAAACTATTAACTGGCGAACTACTTACTCTAGCTTCCCGGCA
ACAATTAATAGACTGGATGGAGGCGGATAAAGTTGCAGGACCACTTCTGCGCTCGGCCCTTCCGGCTGGC
TGGTTTATTGCTGATAAATCTGGAGCCGGTGAGCGTGGGTCTCGCGGTATCATTGCAGCACTGGGGCCAG
ATGGTAAGCCCTCCCGTATCGTAGTTATCTACACGACGGGGAGTCAGGCAACTATGGATGAACGAAATAG
ACAGATCGCTGAGATAGGTGCCTCACTGATTAAGCATTGGTAACTGTCAGACCAAGTTTACTCATATATA
CTTTAGATTGATTTAAAACTTCATTTTTAATTTAAAAGGATCTAGGTGAAGATCCTTTTTGATAATCTCA
TGACCAAAATCCCTTAACGTGAGTTTTCGTTCCACTGAGCGTCAGACCCCGTAGAAAAGATCAAAGGATC
TTCTTGAGATCCTTTTTTTCTGCGCGTAATCTGCTGCTTGCAAACAAAAAAACCACCGCTACCAGCGGTG
GTTTGTTTGCCGGATCAAGAGCTACCAACTCTTTTTCCGAAGGTAACTGGCTTCAGCAGAGCGCAGATAC
CAAATACTGTTCTTCTAGTGTAGCCGTAGTTAGGCCACCACTTCAAGAACTCTGTAGCACCGCCTACATA
CCTCGCTCTGCTAATCCTGTTACCAGTGGCTGCTGCCAGTGGCGATAAGTCGTGTCTTACCGGGTTGGAC
TCAAGACGATAGTTACCGGATAAGGCGCAGCGGTCGGGCTGAACGGGGGGTTCGTGCACACAGCCCAGCT
TGGAGCGAACGACCTACACCGAACTGAGATACCTACAGCGTGAGCTATGAGAAAGCGCCACGCTTCCCGA
AGGGAGAAAGGCGGACAGGTATCCGGTAAGCGGCAGGGTCGGAACAGGAGAGCGCACGAGGGAGCTTCCA
GGGGGAAACGCCTGGTATCTTTATAGTCCTGTCGGGTTTCGCCACCTCTGACTTGAGCGTCGATTTTTGT
GATGCTCGTCAGGGGGGCGGAGCCTATGGAAAAACGCCAGCAACGCGGCCTTTTTACGGTTCCTGGCCTT
TTGCTGGCCTTTTGCTCACATGT
